>Addgene plasmid #63342 | pFusX2-60 | depositor partial sequence | sequence record 105202 | pFusX2_TGT
AGTCTTAAGCGTCTCCCTGACCCCGGACCAAGTGGTGGCTATCGCCAGCAACGGTGGCGGCAAGCAAGCG
CTCGAAACGGTGCAGCGGCTGTTGCCGGTGCTGTGCCAGGACCATGGCCTGACCCCGGACCAAGTGGTGG
CTATCGCCAGCAACAATGGCGGCAAGCAAGCGCTCGAAACGGTGCAGCGGCTGTTGCCGGTGCTGTGCCA
GGACCATGGCCTGACCCCGGACCAAGTGGTGGCTATCGCCAGCAACGGTGGCGGCAAGCAAGCGCTCGAA
ACGGTGCAGCGGCTGTTGCCGGTGCTGTGCCAGGACCATGGCGAGACGTC
