>Addgene plasmid #63342 | pFusX2-60 | depositor partial sequence | sequence record 105203 | FusX2
CGTCTCCCTGACCCCGGACCAAGTGGTGGCTATCGAGACCGGCGCCGCTACGGGCGCGTCCCATTCGCCA
TTCAGGCTGCGCAACTGTTGGGAAGGGCGATCGGTGCGGGCTCTTCGCTATTACGCCAGCTGGCGAAAGG
GGGATGTGCTGCAAGGCGATTAAGTTGGGAACGCCAGGGTTTTCCCAGTCACGACGTTGTAAAACGACGG
CCAGTGAGCGCGCGTAATCGACTCACTATAGGGCGAATTGGGTACCGGGCCCCCCCTCGAGGTCCTCCAG
CTTTTGTTCCCTTTAGTGAGGGTTAATTGCGCGCTTGGCGTAATCATGGTCATAGCTGTTTCCTGTGTGA
AATTGTTATCCGCTCACAATTCCACACAACATACGAGCCGGAAGCATAAAGTGTAAAGCCTGGGGTGCCT
AATGAGTGAGCTAACTCACATTAATTGCGTTGCGCTCACTGCCCGCTTTCCACCGGTGGTCTCTGGCGGC
AAGCAAGCGCTCGAAACGGTGCAGCGGCTGTTGCCGGTGCTGTGCCAGGACCATGGCGAGACGTCTAGAC
CAGCCAGGACAGAAATGCCTCGACTTCGCTGCTACCCAAGGTTGCCGGGTGACGCACACCGTGGAAACGG
ATGAAGGCACGAACCCAGTGGACATAAGCCTGTTCGGTTCGTAAGCTGTAATGCAAGTAGCGTATGCGCT
CACGCAACTGGTCCAGAACCTTGACCGAACGCAGCGGTGGTAACGGCGCAGTGGCGGTTTTCATGGCTTG
TTATGACTGTTTTTTTGGGGTACAGTCTATGCCTCGGGCATCCAAGCAGCAAGCGCGTTACGCCGTGGGT
CGATGTTTGATGTTATGGAGCAGCAACGATGTTACGCAGCAGGGCAGTCGCCCTAAAACAAAGTTAAACA
TTATGAGGGAAGCGGTGATCGCCGAAGTATCGACTCAACTATCAGAGGTAGTTGGCGTCATCGAGCGCCA
TCTCGAACCGACGTTGCTGGCCGTACATTTGTACGGCTCCGCAGTGGATGGCGGCCTGAAGCCACACAGT
GATATTGATTTGCTGGTTACGGTGACCGTAAGGCTTGATGAAACAACGCGGCGAGCTTTGATCAACGACC
TTTTGGAAACTTCGGCTTCCCCTGGAGAGAGCGAGATTCTCCGCGCTGTAGAAGTCACCATTGTTGTGCA
CGACGACATCATTCCGTGGCGTTATCCAGCTAAGCGCGAACTGCAATTTGGAGAATGGCAGCGCAATGAC
ATTCTTGCAGGTATCTTCGAGCCAGCCACGATCGACATTGATCTGGCTATCTTGCTGACAAAAGCAAGAG
AACATAGCGTTGCCTTGGTAGGTCCAGCGGCGGAGGAACTCTTTGATCCGGTTCCTGAACAGGATCTATT
TGAGGCGCTAAATGAAACCTTAACGCTATGGAACTCGCCGCCCGACTGGGCTGGCGATGAGCGAAATGTA
GTGCTTACGTTGTCCCGCATTTGGTACAGCGCAGTAACCGGCAAAATCGCGCCGAAGGATGTCGCTGCCG
ACTGGGCAATGGAGCGCCTGCCGGCCCAGTATCAGCCCGTCATACTTGAAGCTAGACAGGCTTATCTTGG
ACAAGAAGAAGATCGCTTGGCCTCGCGCGCAGATCAGTTGGAAGAATTTGTCCACTACGTGAAAGGCGAG
ATCACCAAGGTAGTCGGCAAATAACCCTCGAGCCACCCATGACCAAAATCCCTTAACGTGAGTTACGCGT
CGTTCCACTGAGCGTCAGACCCCGTAGAAAAGATCAAAGGATCTTCTTGAGATCCTTTTTTTCTGCGCGT
AATCTGCTGCTTGCAAACAAAAAAACCACCGCTACCAGCGGTGGTTTGTTTGCCGGATCAAGAGCTACCA
ACTCTTTTTCCGAAGGTAACTGGCTTCAGCAGAGCGCAGATACCAAATACTGTCCTTCTAGTGTAGCCGT
AGTTAGGCCACCACTTCAAGAACTCTGTAGCACCGCCTACATACCTCGCTCTGCTAATCCTGTTACCAGT
GGCTGCTGCCAGTGGCGATAAGTCGTGTCTTACCGGGTTGGACTCAAGACGATAGTTACCGGATAAGGCG
CAGCGGTCGGGCTGAACGGGGGGTTCGTGCACACAGCCCAGCTTGGAGCGAACGACCTACACCGAACTGA
GATACCTACAGCGTGAGCATTGAGAAAGCGCCACGCTTCCCGAAGGGAGAAAGGCGGACAGGTATCCGGT
AAGCGGCAGGGTCGGAACAGGAGAGCGCACGAGGGAGCTTCCAGGGGGAAACGCCTGGTATCTTTATAGT
CCTGTCGGGTTTCGCCACCTCTGACTTGAGCGTCGATTTTTGTGATGCTCGTCAGGGGGGCGGAGCCTAT
GGAAAAACGCCAGCAACGCGGCCTTTTTACGGTTCCTGGCCTTTTGCTGGCCTTTTGCTCACATGTTCTT
TCCTGCGTTATCCCCTGATTCTGTGGATAACCGTATTACCGCCTTTGAGTGAGCTGATACCGCTCGCCGC
AGCCGAACGACCGAGCGCAGCGAGTCAGTGAGCGAGGAAGCGGAAGAGCGCCCAATACGCAAACCGCCTC
TCCCCGCGCGTTGGCCGATTCATTAATGCAGCTGGCACGACAGGTTTCCCGACTGGAAAGCGGGCAGTGA
GCGCAACGCAATTAATACGCGTACCGCTAGCCAGGAAGAGTTTGTAGAAACGCAAAAAGGCCATCCGTCA
GGATGGCCTTCTGCTTAGTTTGATGCCTGGCAGTTTATGGCGGGCGTCCTGCCCGCCACCCTCCGGGCCG
TTGCTTCACAACGTTCAAATCCGCTCCCGGCGGATTTGTCCTACTCAGGAGAGCGTTCACCGACAAACAA
CAGATAAAACGAAAGGCCCAGTCTTCCGACTGAGCCTTTCGTTTTATTTGATGCCTGGCAGTTCCCTACT
CTCGCGTTAACGCTAGCATGGATGTTTTCCCAGTCACGACGTTGTAAAACGACGGCCAGTCTTAAG
