>Addgene plasmid #63342 | pFusX2-60 | addgene partial sequence | sequence record 115466 | pCR8_R1 5'-cgaaccgaacaggcttatgt-3'
GTGCGTCACCCGGCAACCTTGGGTAGCAGCGAAGTCGAGGCATTTCTGTCCTGGCTGGTCTAGACGTCTC
GCCATGGTCCTGGCACAGCACCGGCAACAGCCGCTGCACCGTTTCGAGCGCTTGCTTGCCGCCACCGTTG
CTGGCGATAGCCACCACTTGGTCCGGGGTCAGGCCATGGTCCTGGCACAGCACCGGCAACAGCCGCTGCA
CCGTTTCGAGCGCTTGCTTGCCGCCATTGTTGCTGGCGATAGCCACCACTTGGTCCGGGGTCAGGCCATG
GTCCTGGCACAGCACCGGCAACAGCCGCTGCACCGTTTCGAGCGCTTGCTTGCCGCCACCGTTGCTGGCG
ATAGCCACCACTTGGTCCGGGGTCAGGGAGACGCTTAAGACTGGCCGTCGTTTTACAACGTCGTGACTGG
GAAAACATCCATGCTAGCGTTAACGCGAGAGTAGGGAACTGCCAGGCATCAAATAAAACGAAAGGCTCAG
TCGGAAGACTGGGCCTTTCGTTTTATCTGTTGTTTGTCGGTGAACGCTCTCCTGAGTAGGACAAATCCGC
CGGGAGCGGATTTGAACGTTGTGAAGCAACGGCCCGGAGGGTGGCGGGCAGGACGCCCGCCATAAACTGC
CAGGCATCAAACTAAGCAGAAGGCCATCCTGACGGATGGCCTTTTTGCGTTTCTACAAACTCTTCCTGGC
TAGCGGTA
