[The description below was written by a language model from this plasmid's Addgene catalogue record.]
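Description:
pFusX2-60 is a TALEN assembly library plasmid from the FusX system, a one-step method for building custom TALE repeat arrays. It is built on the FusX2 backbone (about 3 kb without insert) and is a bacterial cloning intermediate rather than an expression vector. It is maintained at high copy in standard E. coli cloning strains under spectinomycin selection. The record does not include a feature table, so the origin of replication and any other backbone elements are not specified, although the listed sequencing primers suggest a pCR8-type backbone.

The insert is a synthetic, pre-assembled trimer of TALE repeats carrying the repeat-variable diresidues NG, NN and NG, alternatively named X2_TGT. Under the standard TALE code, NG recognises thymine and NN recognises guanine, so this module specifies the DNA triplet TGT. The "X2" designation indicates its fixed place in the array: it supplies RVD positions 4 to 6 of the final TALE DNA-binding domain. The trimer was cloned into the backbone through BsaI sites that were destroyed in the process, as is typical of Golden Gate-style cloning with type IIS enzymes.

In use, this plasmid is one member of a library of positional trimer modules. A user chooses the plasmid at each position whose triplet matches the desired target sequence and combines the chosen modules in a single assembly reaction. This yields a full-length repeat array in a TALEN or other TALE-effector scaffold for genome editing. The record does not state which receiver vectors or enzymes are used for that final assembly step.
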