Addgene plasmid #63342: pFusX2-60
Purpose: Encodes RVD positions 4-6 in TALEN assembly
Depositing lab: Stephen Ekker. Depositing organization: Mayo Foundation for Medical Education and Research. Publication: FusX: A rapid one-step TALE assembly system for genome science. Ma AC, McNulty MS, Tanya PL, Jarryd CM, Martinez-Galvez G, Argue DP, Lee HB, Urban MD, Bullard CE, Blackburn PR, Man TK, Clark KJ, Ekker SC. Hum Gene Ther. 2016 Jun;27(6):451-63. doi: 10.1089/hum.2015.172 PubMed 26854857.
Backbone
  Vector backbone: FusX2
  Backbone size w/o insert (bp): 3006
  Vector type: TALEN
Growth in bacteria
  Bacterial resistance: Spectinomycin, 50 μg/mL
  Growth temperature: 37°C
  Growth strain: DH5alpha
  Copy number: High Copy
Gene/Insert
  Gene/Insert name: NG NN NG (alt name: X2_TGT)
  Species: Synthetic
  Mutation: none
  Cloning method: Restriction Enzyme; 5′ cloning site BsaI (destroyed during cloning); 3′ cloning site BsaI (destroyed during cloning)
  Sequencing primers: 5′ pCR8_F1; 3′ pCR8_R1
Terms and licenses: Academic/Nonprofit Terms; Industry Terms: Not Available to Industry
How to cite: pFusX2-60 was a gift from Stephen Ekker (Addgene plasmid # 63342 ; http://n2t.net/addgene:63342 ; RRID:Addgene_63342)
